>Addgene plasmid #120174 | PEX3*-SBP-GFP | addgene full sequence | sequence record 247524 | Addgene NGS Result
CATACGCTTGATCCGGCTACCTGCCCATTCGACCACCAAGCGAAACATCGCATCGAGCGAGCACGTACTC
GGATGGAAGCCGGTCTTGTCGATCAGGATGATCTGGACGAAGAGCATCAGGGGCTCGCGCCAGCCGAACT
GTTCGCCAGGCTCAAGGCGAGCATGCCCGACGGCGAGGATCTCGTCGTGACCCATGGCGATGCCTGCTTG
CCGAATATCATGGTGGAAAATGGCCGCTTTTCTGGATTCATCGACTGTGGCCGGCTGGGTGTGGCGGACC
GCTATCAGGACATAGCGTTGGCTACCCGTGATATTGCTGAAGAGCTTGGCGGCGAATGGGCTGACCGCTT
CCTCGTGCTTTACGGTATCGCCGCTCCCGATTCGCAGCGCATCGCCTTCTATCGCCTTCTTGACGAGTTC
TTCTGAGCGGGACTCTGGGGTTCGAAATGACCGACCAAGCGACGCCCAACCTGCCATCACGAGATTTCGA
TTCCACCGCCGCCTTCTATGAAAGGTTGGGCTTCGGAATCGTTTTCCGGGACGCCGGCTGGATGATCCTC
CAGCGCGGGGATCTCATGCTGGAGTTCTTCGCCCACCCTAGGGGGAGGCTAACTGAAACACGGAAGGAGA
CAATACCGGAAGGAACCCGCGCTATGACGGCAATAAAAAGACAGAATAAAACGCACGGTGTTGGGTCGTT
TGTTCATAAACGCGGGGTTCGGTCCCAGGGCTGGCACTCTGTCGATACCCCACCGAGACCCCATTGGGGC
CAATACGCCCGCGTTTCTTCCTTTTCCCCACCCCACCCCCCAAGTTCGGGTGAAGGCCCAGGGCTCGCAG
CCAACGTCGGGGCGGCAGGCCCTGCCATAGCCTCAGGTTACTCATATATACTTTAGATTGATTTAAAACT
TCATTTTTAATTTAAAAGGATCTAGGTGAAGATCCTTTTTGATAATCTCATGACCAAAATCCCTTAACGT
GAGTTTTCGTTCCACTGAGCGTCAGACCCCGTAGAAAAGATCAAAGGATCTTCTTGAGATCCTTTTTTTC
TGCGCGTAATCTGCTGCTTGCAAACAAAAAAACCACCGCTACCAGCGGTGGTTTGTTTGCCGGATCAAGA
GCTACCAACTCTTTTTCCGAAGGTAACTGGCTTCAGCAGAGCGCAGATACCAAATACTGTTCTTCTAGTG
TAGCCGTAGTTAGGCCACCACTTCAAGAACTCTGTAGCACCGCCTACATACCTCGCTCTGCTAATCCTGT
TACCAGTGGCTGCTGCCAGTGGCGATAAGTCGTGTCTTACCGGGTTGGACTCAAGACGATAGTTACCGGA
TAAGGCGCAGCGGTCGGGCTGAACGGGGGGTTCGTGCACACAGCCCAGCTTGGAGCGAACGACCTACACC
GAACTGAGATACCTACAGCGTGAGCTATGAGAAAGCGCCACGCTTCCCGAAGGGAGAAAGGCGGACAGGT
ATCCGGTAAGCGGCAGGGTCGGAACAGGAGAGCGCACGAGGGAGCTTCCAGGGGGAAACGCCTGGTATCT
TTATAGTCCTGTCGGGTTTCGCCACCTCTGACTTGAGCGTCGATTTTTGTGATGCTCGTCAGGGGGGCGG
AGCCTATGGAAAAACGCCAGCAACGCGGCCTTTTTACGGTTCCTGGCCTTTTGCTGGCCTTTTGCTCACA
TGTTCTTTCCTGCGTTATCCCCTGATTCTGTGGATAACCGTATTACCGCCATGCATTAGTTATTAATAGT
AATCAATTACGGGGTCATTAGTTCATAGCCCATATATGGAGTTCCGCGTTACATAACTTACGGTAAATGG
CCCGCCTGGCTGACCGCCCAACGACCCCCGCCCATTGACGTCAATAATGACGTATGTTCCCATAGTAACG
CCAATAGGGACTTTCCATTGACGTCAATGGGTGGAGTATTTACGGTAAACTGCCCACTTGGCAGTACATC
AAGTGTATCATATGCCAAGTACGCCCCCTATTGACGTCAATGACGGTAAATGGCCCGCCTGGCATTATGC
CCAGTACATGACCTTATGGGACTTTCCTACTTGGCAGTACATCTACGTATTAGTCATCGCTATTACCATG
GTGATGCGGTTTTGGCAGTACATCAATGGGCGTGGATAGCGGTTTGACTCACGGGGATTTCCAAGTCTCC
ACCCCATTGACGTCAATGGGAGTTTGTTTTGGCACCAAAATCAACGGGACTTTCCAAAATGTCGTAACAA
CTCCGCCCCATTGACGCAAATGGGCGGTAGGCGTGTACGGTGGGAGGTCTATATAAGCAGAGCTGGTTTA
GTGAACCGTCAGATCCGCTAGCGCTACCGGACTCAGATCTCGAGCTCAATGCTGAGGTCTGTATGGAATT
TTCTGAAACGCCACAAAAAGAAATGCATCTTCCTGGGCACGGTCCTTGGAGGAGTATATATTCTGGGGAA
ATATGGACAGAAGAAAATCAGAGAAATACAGGAAGGTAGCGGCAGCGGTAGCGACGAGAAGACCACTGGT
TGGCGAGGTGGACACGTTGTTGAAGGACTGGCTGGGGAACTTGAACAACTTCGTGCACGACTGGAGCATC
ACCCACAAGGTCAACGTGAACCACTGCAGTCGACGGTACCGCGGGCCCGGGATCCACCGGTCGCCACCAT
GGTGAGCAAGGGCGAGGAGCTGTTCACCGGGGTGGTGCCCATCCTGGTCGAGCTGGACGGCGACGTAAAC
GGCCACAAGTTCAGCGTGTCCGGCGAGGGCGAGGGCGATGCCACCTACGGCAAGCTGACCCTGAAGTTCA
TCTGCACCACCGGCAAGCTGCCCGTGCCCTGGCCCACCCTCGTGACCACCCTGACCTACGGCGTGCAGTG
CTTCAGCCGCTACCCCGACCACATGAAGCAGCACGACTTCTTCAAGTCCGCCATGCCCGAAGGCTACGTC
CAGGAGCGCACCATCTTCTTCAAGGACGACGGCAACTACAAGACCCGCGCCGAGGTGAAGTTCGAGGGCG
ACACCCTGGTGAACCGCATCGAGCTGAAGGGCATCGACTTCAAGGAGGACGGCAACATCCTGGGGCACAA
GCTGGAGTACAACTACAACAGCCACAACGTCTATATCATGGCCGACAAGCAGAAGAACGGCATCAAGGTG
AACTTCAAGATCCGCCACAACATCGAGGACGGCAGCGTGCAGCTCGCCGACCACTACCAGCAGAACACCC
CCATCGGCGACGGCCCCGTGCTGCTGCCCGACAACCACTACCTGAGCACCCAGTCCAAGCTGAGCAAAGA
CCCCAACGAGAAGCGCGATCACATGGTCCTGCTGGAGTTCGTGACCGCCGCCGGGATCACTCTCGGCATG
GACGAGCTGTACAAGTAAAGCGGCCGCGACTCTAGATCATAATCAGCCATACCACATTTGTAGAGGTTTT
ACTTGCTTTAAAAAACCTCCCACACCTCCCCCTGAACCTGAAACATAAAATGAATGCAATTGTTGTTGTT
AACTTGTTTATTGCAGCTTATAATGGTTACAAATAAAGCAATAGCATCACAAATTTCACAAATAAAGCAT
TTTTTTCACTGCATTCTAGTTGTGGTTTGTCCAAACTCATCAATGTATCTTAAGGCGTAAATTGTAAGCG
TTAATATTTTGTTAAAATTCGCGTTAAATTTTTGTTAAATCAGCTCATTTTTTAACCAATAGGCCGAAAT
CGGCAAAATCCCTTATAAATCAAAAGAATAGACCGAGATAGGGT
[37 nt withheld, positions 3755-3791]
AAAGAACGTGGACTCCAACGTCAAAGG
[49 nt withheld, positions 3819-3867]
T
[91 nt withheld, positions 3869-3959]
G
[124 nt withheld, positions 3961-4084]
CAGGTGGCACTTTTCGGGGAAATGTGCGCGGAACCCCTATTTGTTTATTTTTCTAAATACATTCAAATAT
GTATCCGCTCATGAGACAATAACCCTGATAAATGCTTCAATAATATTGAAAAAGGAAGAGTCCTGAGGCG
GAAAGAACCAGCTGTGGAATGTGTGTCAGTTAGGGTGTGGAAAGTCCCCAGGCTCCCCAGCAGGCAGAAG
TATGCAAAGCATGCATCTCAATTAGTCAGCAACCAGGTGTGGAAAGTCCCCAGGCTCCCCAGCAGGCAGA
AGTATGCAAAGCATGCATCTCAATTAGTCAGCAACCATAGTCCCGCCCCTAACTCCGCCCATCCCGCCCC
TAACTCCGCCCAGTTCCGCCCATTCTCCGCCCCATGGCTGACTAATTTTTTTTATTTATGCAGAGGCCGA
GGCCGCCTCGGCCTCTGAGCTATTCCAGAAGTAGTGAGGAGGCTTTTTTGGAGGCCTAGGCTTTTGCAAA
GATCGATCAAGAGACAGGATGAGGATCGTTTCGCATGATTGAACAAGATGGATTGCACGCAGGTTCTCCG
GCCGCTTGGGTGGAGAGGCTATTCGGCTATGACTGGGCACAACAGACAATCGGCTGCTCTGATGCCGCCG
TGTTCCGGCTGTCAGCGCAGGGGCGCCCGGTTCTTTTTGTCAAGACCGACCTGTCCGGTGCCCTGAATGA
ACTGCAAGACGAGGCAGCGCGGCTATCGTGGCTGGCCACGACGGGCGTTCCTTGCGCAGCTGTGCTCGAC
GTTGTCACTGAAGCGGGAAGGGACTGGCTGCTATTGGGCGAAGTGCCGGGGCAGGATCTCCTGTCATCTC
ACCTTGCTCCTGCCGAGAAAGTATCCATCATGGCTGATGCAATGCGGCGGCTG
Features (pLannotate 1.2.2; 16 found; start..end, strand, type, name):
    447..599     +  CDS            ble (fragment): BLE_KLEPN - Experimental evidence at protein level: Swiss-Prot protein existence level 1. Binding protein with a strong affinity to the bleomycin family of antibiotics. Binds to CL990; an antimitotic-antibiotic compound. From Klebsiella pneumoniae.
    658..705     +  polyA_signal   HSV TK poly(A) signal: herpes simplex virus thymidine kinase polyadenylation signal (Cole and Stacy, 1985)
    796..812     -  polyA_signal   bGH poly(A) signal (fragment): bovine growth hormone polyadenylation signal
   1034..1622    +  rep_origin     ori: high-copy-number ColE1/pMB1/pBR322/pUC origin of replication
   1797..2100    +  enhancer       CMV enhancer: human cytomegalovirus immediate early enhancer
   2101..2304    +  promoter       CMV promoter: human cytomegalovirus (CMV) immediate early promoter
   2327..2359    +  misc_feature   MCS (fragment): multiple cloning site
   2359..2484    +  CDS            PEX3 (fragment): PEX3_HUMAN - Experimental evidence at protein level: Swiss-Prot protein existence level 1. Involved in peroxisome biosynthesis and integrity. Assembles membrane vesicles before the matrix proteins are translocated. As a docking factor for PEX19, is necessary for the import of peroxisomal membrane proteins in the peroxisomes. From Homo sapiens (Human).
   2614..2645    +  misc_feature   MCS (fragment): multiple cloning site
   2659..3378    +  CDS            mEGFP: enhanced GFP with monomerizing A206K mutation (Zacharias et al., 2002) mammalian codon-optimized
   3395..3478    +  CDS            large T antigen (fragment): large T antigen from SV40 (simian virus 40)
   3501..3622    +  polyA_signal   SV40 poly(A) signal: SV40 polyadenylation signal
   3656..4084    -  rep_origin     f1 ori (sequence partly withheld): f1 bacteriophage origin of replication; arrow indicates direction of (+) strand synthesis
   4111..4215    +  promoter       AmpR promoter: bla
   4217..4574    +  promoter       SV40 promoter: SV40 enhancer and early promoter
   4609..426     +  CDS            NeoR/KanR (across the origin): aminoglycoside phosphotransferase from Tn5; aph(3')-II (or nptII); confers resistance to neomycin, kanamycin, and G418 (Geneticin®)
