[The description below was written by a language model from this plasmid's Addgene catalogue record and pLannotate feature annotations shown in this document.]
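Description:
PEX3*-SBP-GFP is a mammalian expression plasmid built on the Clontech pEGFP-N1 backbone, about 5 kb in total. It is propagated in E. coli at high copy from a ColE1/pUC-type origin and also carries an f1 phage origin. A single Tn5 aminoglycoside phosphotransferase gene (NeoR/KanR) provides both selections. A bacterial promoter placed upstream gives kanamycin resistance in bacteria, while the SV40 enhancer/early promoter and the HSV TK polyadenylation signal allow G418 selection of transfected mammalian cells. The short ble, bGH poly(A) and large T antigen fragments flagged in the annotation appear to be partial matches within backbone sequence rather than functional elements.

The payload is a three-part chimera driven by the CMV immediate-early enhancer and promoter and terminated by the SV40 poly(A) signal. A short N-terminal fragment of human PEX3 (peroxisomal biogenesis factor 3), which serves as a peroxisomal targeting signal, is fused at its C terminus to a streptavidin-binding peptide (SBP) tag. The SBP tag is not called by the automated annotation but presumably lies in the unannotated gap between the PEX3 fragment and the downstream MCS remnant. This is followed in frame by EGFP carrying the monomerizing A206K mutation (mEGFP). The 255 bp insert was introduced by Gibson assembly.

The fusion protein anchors SBP and a fluorescent label on peroxisomes. According to the associated publication title, it belongs to a streptavidin-based system for reversibly coupling organelles to motor proteins. In that system, the SBP tag can be engaged by a streptavidin-fused partner to manipulate peroxisome positioning, while GFP allows the organelles to be followed by imaging.
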