Addgene plasmid #120174: PEX3*-SBP-GFP
Purpose: Expresses a chimera of the peroxisomal-targeting signal of PEX3, SBP tag and GFP (fluorescent tag)
Depositing lab: Juan Bonifacino. Publication: Reversible association with motor proteins (RAMP): A streptavidin-based method to manipulate organelle positioning. Guardia CM, De Pace R, Sen A, Saric A, Jarnik M, Kolin DA, Kunwar A, Bonifacino JS. PLoS Biol. 2019 May 17;17(5):e3000279. doi: 10.1371/journal.pbio.3000279. eCollection 2019 May. PubMed 31100061.
Backbone
  Vector backbone: pEGFP-N1
  Backbone manufacturer: Clontech
  Backbone size w/o insert (bp): 4715
  Total vector size (bp): 4970
  Modifications to backbone: Contains mutation A206K for producing monomeric eGFP
  Vector type: Mammalian Expression
  Selectable markers: Neomycin (select with G418)
Growth in bacteria
  Bacterial resistance: Kanamycin, 50 μg/mL
  Growth temperature: 37°C
  Growth strain: DH5alpha
  Copy number: High Copy
Gene/Insert
  Gene/Insert name: Peroxisomal biogenesis factor 3 (alt name: PEX3)
  Species: H. sapiens (human)
  Insert size (bp): 255
  Entrez Gene: PEX3 (a.k.a. PBD10A, PBD10B, TRG18)
  Promoter: CMV
  Tag / fusion protein: SBP (C terminal on insert); eGFP (C terminal on backbone)
  Cloning method: Gibson Cloning
  Sequencing primers: 5′ CMV fwd; 3′ EGFPN1 rev
Terms and licenses: Academic/Nonprofit Terms; Industry Terms: Not Available to Industry
How to cite: PEX3*-SBP-GFP was a gift from Juan Bonifacino (Addgene plasmid # 120174 ; http://n2t.net/addgene:120174 ; RRID:Addgene_120174)
